Addgene plasmid #169849: pCEP4-myc-S (B.1.351 lineage / South African variant)
Purpose: Mammalian expression plasmid for S of SARS-CoV-2 (B.1.351 lineage / South African variant) with N-terminal c-myc tag
Depositing lab: Erik Procko. Depositing organization: University of Illinois at Urbana-Champaign. Publication: Engineered ACE2 decoy mitigates lung injury and death induced by SARS-CoV-2 variants. Zhang L, Dutta S, Xiong S, Chan M, Chan KK, Fan TM, Bailey KL, Lindeblad M, Cooper LM, Rong L, Gugliuzza AF, Shukla D, Procko E, Rehman J, Malik AB. Nat Chem Biol. 2022 Mar;18(3):342-351. doi: 10.1038/s41589-021-00965-6. Epub 2022 Jan 19. PubMed 35046611.
Backbone
  Vector backbone: pCEP4
  Backbone manufacturer: Invitrogen
  Backbone size w/o insert (bp): 10381
  Total vector size (bp): 14263
  Vector type: Mammalian Expression
  Selectable markers: Hygromycin
Growth in bacteria
  Bacterial resistance: Ampicillin, 100 μg/mL
  Growth temperature: 37°C
  Growth strain: DH5alpha
  Copy number: High Copy
Gene/Insert
  Gene/Insert name: Protein S (alt name: spike)
  Species: SARS coronavirus 2
  Insert size (bp): 3882
  Mutation: Codon-optimized for human cell expression.
  Promoter: CMV
  Tag / fusion protein: HA leader and c-myc tag (N terminal on insert)
  Cloning method: Restriction Enzyme; 5′ cloning site NheI (not destroyed); 3′ cloning site XhoI (not destroyed)
  Sequencing primers: 5′ CMV forward; 3′ EBV reverse
Resource information
  A portion of this plasmid was derived from a plasmid made by: Dr. Haisheng Yu (Chinese Academy of Medical Sciences)
Terms and licenses: Academic/Nonprofit Terms; Industry Terms: Not Available to Industry
How to cite: pCEP4-myc-S (B.1.351 lineage / South African variant) was a gift from Erik Procko (Addgene plasmid # 169849 ; http://n2t.net/addgene:169849 ; RRID:Addgene_169849)
