[The description below was written by a language model from this plasmid's Addgene catalogue record and pLannotate feature annotations shown in this document.]
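Description:
pCEP4-myc-S (B.1.351 lineage / South African variant) is a 14.3 kb mammalian expression plasmid built on the Invitrogen pCEP4 episomal backbone. It carries a human codon-optimized open reading frame for the SARS-CoV-2 spike (S) glycoprotein of the B.1.351 lineage. The roughly 3.9 kb insert was cloned between NheI and XhoI sites, both retained. It lies downstream of the human cytomegalovirus immediate-early enhancer and promoter, and transcripts are terminated by the SV40 polyadenylation signal that follows the insert on the circular map. According to the catalogue entry, the native spike N-terminus is preceded by an HA leader and a c-myc epitope tag. A leader of this kind typically directs the protein into the secretory pathway. The automated feature table annotates only the spike coding region, leaving a short unannotated stretch after the promoter where the leader and tag presumably lie. An extracellular N-terminal tag of this type allows surface-expressed spike to be detected independently of ligand binding.

In E. coli the plasmid replicates from a high-copy ColE1/pUC-type origin and is selected with ampicillin through the β-lactamase gene. In mammalian cells, the Epstein-Barr virus oriP origin together with the EBNA1 gene supports episomal maintenance in primate cells. A hygromycin resistance cassette, driven by the HSV thymidine kinase promoter and ended by the TK polyadenylation signal, allows selection of cells that retain the plasmid. Several short annotated fragments (rop, TcR, tet promoter, SV40 large T, EBV and HSV reading frames) are non-functional remnants of the backbone's construction. The associated work concerns engineered ACE2 decoy receptors tested against SARS-CoV-2 variants, which suggests the construct was used to express variant spike in human cells for such studies, although the record does not describe specific assays.
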