Features (pLannotate 1.2.2; 19 found; start..end, strand, type, name):
     14..148     -  polyA_signal   SV40 poly(A) signal: SV40 polyadenylation signal
    171..253     -  CDS            large T antigen (fragment): large T antigen from SV40 (simian virus 40)
    256..296     +  CDS            rop (fragment): Rop protein, which maintains plasmids at low copy number; rop
    898..2687    -  rep_origin     oriP: Epstein-Barr virus oriP replication origin (Yates et al., 2000)
   2692..2910    -  CDS            gL (fragment): GL_EBVB9 - Experimental evidence at protein level: Swiss-Prot protein existence level 1. The heterodimer glycoprotein H-glycoprotein L is required for the fusion of viral and plasma membranes leading to virus entry into the host cell. Acts as a functional inhibitor of gH and maintains gH in an inhibited form. Upon binding to host integrins, gL dissociates from gH leading to activation of the viral fusion glycoproteins gB and gH. Fusion of EBV with B-lymphocytes requires the additional receptor- binding protein gp42, which forms a complex with gH/gL. The heterodimer gH/gL targets also host EPHA
   2993..4918    -  CDS            EBNA1: Epstein-Barr nuclear antigen 1, also known as EBNA-1 crucial for latent viral infection, and for episomal amplification of vectors containing the oriP origin (Okita et al., 2013)
   4956..5300    -  CDS            BRRF2_EBVB9 (fragment): Protein inferred from homology: Swiss-Prot protein existence level 3. From Epstein-Barr virus (strain B95-8) (HHV-4) (Human herpesvirus 4).
   5303..5326    -  promoter       tet promoter (fragment): E. coli promoter for tetracycline efflux protein gene
   5439..5543    +  promoter       AmpR promoter: bla
   5544..6404    +  CDS            AmpR: β-lactamase; bla; confers resistance to ampicillin, carbenicillin, and related antibiotics
   6575..7163    +  rep_origin     ori: high-copy-number ColE1/pMB1/pBR322/pUC origin of replication
   7353..7697    -  CDS            TcR (fragment): tetracycline efflux protein; tet; confers resistance to tetracycline
   7780..7925    +  promoter       HSV TK promoter: herpes simplex virus thymidine kinase promoter
   7965..8990    +  CDS            HygR: aminoglycoside phosphotransferase from E. coli; aph(4)-Ia; confers resistance to hygromycin
   9055..9103    +  polyA_signal   HSV TK poly(A) signal: herpes simplex virus thymidine kinase polyadenylation signal (Cole and Stacy, 1985)
   9303..9527    +  CDS            gH (fragment): GH_HHV11 - Experimental evidence at protein level: Swiss-Prot protein existence level 1. The heterodimer glycoprotein H-glycoprotein L is required for the fusion of viral and plasma membranes leading to virus entry into the host cell. Following initial binding to host receptor, membrane fusion is mediated by the fusion machinery composed of gB and the heterodimer gH/gL. May also be involved in the fusion between the virion envelope and the outer nuclear membrane during virion morphogenesis. From Human herpesvirus 1 (strain 17) (HHV-1) (Human herpes simplex virus 1).
   9756..10135   +  enhancer       CMV enhancer: human cytomegalovirus immediate early enhancer
  10137..10336   +  promoter       CMV promoter: human cytomegalovirus (CMV) immediate early promoter
  10490..14254   +  CDS            S: SPIKE_SARS2 - Experimental evidence at protein level: Swiss-Prot protein existence level 1. [Spike glycoprotein]: May down-regulate host tetherin (BST2) by lysosomal degradation, thereby counteracting its antiviral activity. From Severe acute respiratory syndrome coronavirus 2 (2019-nCoV) (SARS-CoV-2).
>Addgene plasmid #169849 | pCEP4-myc-S (B.1.351 lineage / South African variant) | depositor full sequence | sequence record 329351 | pCEP4-myc-S (B.1.351 lineage / South African variant) sequence 14263 bps
GCCGGCAAGGCCGGATCCAGACATGATAAGATACATTGATGAGTTTGGACAAACCACAACTAGAATGCAG
TGAAAAAAATGCTTTATTTGTGAAATTTGTGATGCTATTGCTTTATTTGTAACCATTATAAGCTGCAATA
AACAAGTTAACAACAACAATTGCATTCATTTTATGTTTCAGGTTCAGGGGGAGGTGGGGAGGTTTTTTAA
AGCAAGTAAAACCTCTACAAATGTGGTATGGCTGATTATGATCCGGCTGCCTCGCGCGTTTCGGTGATGA
CGGTGAAAACCTCTGACACATGCAGCTCCCGGAGACGGTCACAGCTTGTCTGTAAGCGGATGCCGGGAGC
AGACAAGCCCGTCAGGGCGCGTCAGCGGGTGTTGGCGGGTGTCGGGGCGCAGCCATGACCGGTCGACTCT
AGAGCCCCGCCGCCGGACGAACTAAACCTGACTACGGCATCTCTGCCCCTTCTTCGCTGGTACGAGGAGC
GCTTTTGTTTTGTATTCGGGGCAGTGCATGTAATCCCTTCAGTTGGTTGGTACAACTTGCCAACTGGGCC
CTGTTCCACATGTGACACGGGGGGGGACCAAACACAAAGGGGTTCTCTGACTGTAGTTGACATCCTTATA
AATGGATGTGCACATTTGCCAACACTGAGTGGCTTTCATCCTGGAGCAGACTTTGCATGCTGTGGACTGC
AACACAACATTGCCTTTATGTGTAACTCTTGGCTGAAGCTCTTACACCAATGCTGGGGGACATGTACCTC
CCAGGGGCCCAGGAAGACTACGGGAGGCTACACCAACGTCAATCAGAGGGGCCTGTGTAGCTACCGATAA
GCGGACCCTCAAGAGGGCATTAGCAATAGTGTTTATAAGGCCCCCTTGTTAACCCTAAACGGGTAGCATA
TGCTTCCCGGGTAGTAGTATATACTATCCAGACTAACCCTAATTCAATAGCATATGTTACCCAACGGGAA
GCATATGCTATCGAATTAGGGTTAGTAAAAGGGTCCTAAGGAACAGCGATATCTCCCACCCCATGAGCTG
TCACGGTTTTATTTACATGGGGTCAGGATTCCACGAGGGTAGTGAACCATTTTAGTCACAAGGGCAGTGG
CTGAAGATCAAGGAGCGGGCAGTGAACTCTCCTGAATCTTCGCCTGCTTCTTCATTCTCCTTCGTTTAGC
TAATAGAATAACTGCTGAGTTGTGAACAGTAAGGTGTATGTGAGGTGCTCGAAAACAAGGTTTCAGGTGA
CGCCCCCAGAATAAAATTTGGACGGGGGGTTCAGTGGTGGCATTGTGCTATGACACCAATATAACCCTCA
CAAACCCCTTGGGCAATAAATACTAGTGTAGGAATGAAACATTCTGAATATCTTTAACAATAGAAATCCA
TGGGGTGGGGACAAGCCGTAAAGACTGGATGTCCATCTCACACGAATTTATGGCTATGGGCAACACATAA
TCCTAGTGCAATATGATACTGGGGTTATTAAGATGTGTCCCAGGCAGGGACCAAGACAGGTGAACCATGT
TGTTACACTCTATTTGTAACAAGGGGAAAGAGAGTGGACGCCGACAGCAGCGGACTCCACTGGTTGTCTC
TAACACCCCCGAAAATTAAACGGGGCTCCACGCCAATGGGGCCCATAAACAAAGACAAGTGGCCACTCTT
TTTTTTGAAATTGTGGAGTGGGGGCACGCGTCAGCCCCCACACGCCGCCCTGCGGTTTTGGACTGTAAAA
TAAGGGTGTAATAACTTGGCTGATTGTAACCCCGCTAACCACTGCGGTCAAACCACTTGCCCACAAAACC
ACTAATGGCACCCCGGGGAATACCTGCATAAGTAGGTGGGCGGGCCAAGATAGGGGCGCGATTGCTGCGA
TCTGGAGGACAAATTACACACACTTGCGCCTGAGCGCCAAGCACAGGGTTGTTGGTCCTCATATTCACGA
GGTCGCTGAGAGCACGGTGGGCTAATGTTGCCATGGGTAGCATATACTACCCAAATATCTGGATAGCATA
TGCTATCCTAATCTATATCTGGGTAGCATAGGCTATCCTAATCTATATCTGGGTAGCATATGCTATCCTA
ATCTATATCTGGGTAGTATATGCTATCCTAATTTATATCTGGGTAGCATAGGCTATCCTAATCTATATCT
GGGTAGCATATGCTATCCTAATCTATATCTGGGTAGTATATGCTATCCTAATCTGTATCCGGGTAGCATA
TGCTATCCTAATAGAGATTAGGGTAGTATATGCTATCCTAATTTATATCTGGGTAGCATATACTACCCAA
ATATCTGGATAGCATATGCTATCCTAATCTATATCTGGGTAGCATATGCTATCCTAATCTATATCTGGGT
AGCATAGGCTATCCTAATCTATATCTGGGTAGCATATGCTATCCTAATCTATATCTGGGTAGTATATGCT
ATCCTAATTTATATCTGGGTAGCATAGGCTATCCTAATCTATATCTGGGTAGCATATGCTATCCTAATCT
ATATCTGGGTAGTATATGCTATCCTAATCTGTATCCGGGTAGCATATGCTATCCTCATGCATATACAGTC
AGCATATGATACCCAGTAGTAGAGTGGGAGTGCTATCCTTTGCATATGCCGCCACCTCCCAAGGGGGCGT
GAATTTTCGCTGCTTGTCCTTTTCCTGCATGCTGGTTGCTCCCATTCTTAGGTGAATTTAAGGAGGCCAG
GCTAAAGCCGTCGCATGTCTGATTGCTCACCAGGTAAATGTCGCTAATGTTTTCCAACGCGAGAAGGTGT
TGAGCGCGGAGCTGAGTGACGTGACAACATGGGTATGCCCAATTGCCCCATGTTGGGAGGACGAAAATGG
TGACAAGACAGATGGCCAGAAATACACCAACAGCACGCATGATGTCTACTGGGGATTTATTCTTTAGTGC
GGGGGAATACACGGCTTTTAATACGATTGAGGGCGTCTCCTAACAAGTTACATCACTCCTGCCCTTCCTC
ACCCTCATCTCCATCACCTCCTTCATCTCCGTCATCTCCGTCATCACCCTCCGCGGCAGCCCCTTCCACC
ATAGGTGGAAACCAGGGAGGCAAATCTACTCCATCGTCAAAGCTGCACACAGTCACCCTGATATTGCAGG
TAGGAGCGGGCTTTGTCATAACAAGGTCCTTAATCGCATCCTTCAAAACCTCAGCAAATATATGAGTTTG
TAAAAAGACCATGAAATAACAGACAATGGACTCCCTTAGCGGGCCAGGTTGTGGGCCGGGTCCAGGGGCC
ATTCCAAAGGGGAGACGACTCAATGGTGTAAGACGACATTGTGGAATAGCAAGGGCAGTTCCTCGCCTTA
GGTTGTAAAGGGAGGTCTTACTACCTCCATATACGAACACACCGGCGACCCAAGTTCCTTCGTCGGTAGT
CCTTTCTACGTGACTCCTAGCCAGGAGAGCTCTTAAACCTTCTGCAATGTTCTCAAATTTCGGGTTGGAA
CCTCCTTGACCACGATGCTTTCCAAACCACCCTCCTTTTTTGCGCCTGCCTCCATCACCCTGACCCCGGG
GTCCAGTGCTTGGGCCTTCTCCTGGGTCATCTGCGGGGCCCTGCTCTATCGCTCCCGGGGGCACGTCAGG
CTCACCATCTGGGCCACCTTCTTGGTGGTATTCAAAATAATCGGCTTCCCCTACAGGGTGGAAAAATGGC
CTTCTACCTGGAGGGGGCCTGCGCGGTGGAGACCCGGATGATGATGACTGACTACTGGGACTCCTGGGCC
TCTTTTCTCCACGTCCACGACCTCTCCCCCTGGCTCTTTCACGACTTCCCCCCCTGGCTCTTTCACGTCC
TCTACCCCGGCGGCCTCCACTACCTCCTCGACCCCGGCCTCCACTACCTCCTCGACCCCGGCCTCCACTG
CCTCCTCGACCCCGGCCTCCACCTCCTGCTCCTGCCCCTCCTGCTCCTGCCCCTCCTCCTGCTCCTGCCC
CTCCTGCCCCTCCTGCTCCTGCCCCTCCTGCCCCTCCTGCTCCTGCCCCTCCTGCCCCTCCTGCTCCTGC
CCCTCCTGCCCCTCCTCCTGCTCCTGCCCCTCCTGCCCCTCCTCCTGCTCCTGCCCCTCCTGCCCCTCCT
GCTCCTGCCCCTCCTGCCCCTCCTGCTCCTGCCCCTCCTGCCCCTCCTGCTCCTGCCCCTCCTGCTCCTG
CCCCTCCTGCTCCTGCCCCTCCTGCTCCTGCCCCTCCTGCCCCTCCTGCCCCTCCTCCTGCTCCTGCCCC
TCCTGCTCCTGCCCCTCCTGCCCCTCCTGCCCCTCCTGCTCCTGCCCCTCCTCCTGCTCCTGCCCCTCCT
GCCCCTCCTGCCCCTCCTCCTGCTCCTGCCCCTCCTGCCCCTCCTCCTGCTCCTGCCCCTCCTCCTGCTC
CTGCCCCTCCTGCCCCTCCTGCCCCTCCTCCTGCTCCTGCCCCTCCTGCCCCTCCTCCTGCTCCTGCCCC
TCCTCCTGCTCCTGCCCCTCCTGCCCCTCCTGCCCCTCCTCCTGCTCCTGCCCCTCCTCCTGCTCCTGCC
CCTCCTGCCCCTCCTGCCCCTCCTGCCCCTCCTCCTGCTCCTGCCCCTCCTCCTGCTCCTGCCCCTCCTG
CTCCTGCCCCTCCCGCTCCTGCTCCTGCTCCTGTTCCACCGTGGGTCCCTTTGCAGCCAATGCAACTTGG
ACGTTTTTGGGGTCTCCGGACACCATCTCTATGTCTTGGCCCTGATCCTGAGCCGCCCGGGGCTCCTGGT
CTTCCGCCTCCTCGTCCTCGTCCTCTTCCCCGTCCTCGTCCATGGTTATCACCCCCTCTTCTTTGAGGTC
CACTGCCGCCGGAGCCTTCTGGTCCAGATGTGTCTCCCTTCTCTCCTAGGCCATTTCCAGGTCCTGTACC
TGGCCCCTCGTCAGACATGATTCACACTAAAAGAGATCAATAGACATCTTTATTAGACGACGCTCAGTGA
ATACAGGGAGTGCAGACTCCTGCCCCCTCCAACAGCCCCCCCACCCTCATCCCCTTCATGGTCGCTGTCA
GACAGATCCAGGTCTGAAAATTCCCCATCCTCCGAACCATCCTCGTCCTCATCACCAATTACTCGCAGCC
CGGAAAACTCCCGCTGAACATCCTCAAGATTTGCGTCCTGAGCCTCAAGCCAGGCCTCAAATTCCTCGTC
CCCCTTTTTGCTGGACGGTAGGGATGGGGATTCTCGGGACCCCTCCTCTTCCTCTTCAAGGTCACCAGAC
AGAGATGCTACTGGGGCAACGGAAGAAAAGCTGGGTGCGGCCTGTGAGGATCAGCTTATCGATGATAAGC
TGTCAAACATGAGAATTCTTGAAGACGAAAGGGCCTCGTGATACGCCTATTTTTATAGGTTAATGTCATG
ATAATAATGGTTTCTTAGACGTCAGGTGGCACTTTTCGGGGAAATGTGCGCGGAACCCCTATTTGTTTAT
TTTTCTAAATACATTCAAATATGTATCCGCTCATGAGACAATAACCCTGATAAATGCTTCAATAATATTG
AAAAAGGAAGAGTATGAGTATTCAACATTTCCGTGTCGCCCTTATTCCCTTTTTTGCGGCATTTTGCCTT
CCTGTTTTTGCTCACCCAGAAACGCTGGTGAAAGTAAAAGATGCTGAAGATCAGTTGGGTGCACGAGTGG
GTTACATCGAACTGGATCTCAACAGCGGTAAGATCCTTGAGAGTTTTCGCCCCGAAGAACGTTTTCCAAT
GATGAGCACTTTTAAAGTTCTGCTATGTGGCGCGGTATTATCCCGTGTTGACGCCGGGCAAGAGCAACTC
GGTCGCCGCATACACTATTCTCAGAATGACTTGGTTGAGTACTCACCAGTCACAGAAAAGCATCTTACGG
ATGGCATGACAGTAAGAGAATTATGCAGTGCTGCCATAACCATGAGTGATAACACTGCGGCCAACTTACT
TCTGACAACGATCGGAGGACCGAAGGAGCTAACCGCTTTTTTGCACAACATGGGGGATCATGTAACTCGC
CTTGATCGTTGGGAACCGGAGCTGAATGAAGCCATACCAAACGACGAGCGTGACACCACGATGCCTGCAG
CAATGGCAACAACGTTGCGCAAACTATTAACTGGCGAACTACTTACTCTAGCTTCCCGGCAACAATTAAT
AGACTGGATGGAGGCGGATAAAGTTGCAGGACCACTTCTGCGCTCGGCCCTTCCGGCTGGCTGGTTTATT
GCTGATAAATCTGGAGCCGGTGAGCGTGGGTCTCGCGGTATCATTGCAGCACTGGGGCCAGATGGTAAGC
CCTCCCGTATCGTAGTTATCTACACGACGGGGAGTCAGGCAACTATGGATGAACGAAATAGACAGATCGC
TGAGATAGGTGCCTCACTGATTAAGCATTGGTAACTGTCAGACCAAGTTTACTCATATATACTTTAGATT
GATTTAAAACTTCATTTTTAATTTAAAAGGATCTAGGTGAAGATCCTTTTTGATAATCTCATGACCAAAA
TCCCTTAACGTGAGTTTTCGTTCCACTGAGCGTCAGACCCCGTAGAAAAGATCAAAGGATCTTCTTGAGA
TCCTTTTTTTCTGCGCGTAATCTGCTGCTTGCAAACAAAAAAACCACCGCTACCAGCGGTGGTTTGTTTG
CCGGATCAAGAGCTACCAACTCTTTTTCCGAAGGTAACTGGCTTCAGCAGAGCGCAGATACCAAATACTG
TCCTTCTAGTGTAGCCGTAGTTAGGCCACCACTTCAAGAACTCTGTAGCACCGCCTACATACCTCGCTCT
GCTAATCCTGTTACCAGTGGCTGCTGCCAGTGGCGATAAGTCGTGTCTTACCGGGTTGGACTCAAGACGA
TAGTTACCGGATAAGGCGCAGCGGTCGGGCTGAACGGGGGGTTCGTGCACACAGCCCAGCTTGGAGCGAA
CGACCTACACCGAACTGAGATACCTACAGCGTGAGCTATGAGAAAGCGCCACGCTTCCCGAAGGGAGAAA
GGCGGACAGGTATCCGGTAAGCGGCAGGGTCGGAACAGGAGAGCGCACGAGGGAGCTTCCAGGGGGAAAC
GCCTGGTATCTTTATAGTCCTGTCGGGTTTCGCCACCTCTGACTTGAGCGTCGATTTTTGTGATGCTCGT
CAGGGGGGCGGAGCCTATGGAAAAACGCCAGCAACGCGGCCTTTTTACGGTTCCTGGCCTTTTGCTGCGC
CGCGTGCGGCTGCTGGAGATGGCGGACGCGATGGATATGTTCTGCCAAGGGTTGGTTTGCGCATTCACAG
TTCTCCGCAAGAATTGATTGGCTCCAATTCTTGGAGTGGTGAATCCGTTAGCGAGGTGCCGCCGGCTTCC
ATTCAGGTCGAGGTGGCCCGGCTCCATGCACCGCGACGCAACGCGGGGAGGCAGACAAGGTATAGGGCGG
CGCCTACAATCCATGCCAACCCGTTCCATGTGCTCGCCGAGGCGGCATAAATCGCCGTGACGATCAGCGG
TCCAGTGATCGAAGTTAGGCTGGTAAGAGCCGCGAGCGATCCTTGAAGCTGTCCCTGATGGTCGTCATCT
ACCTGCCTGGACAGCATGGCCTGCAACGCGGGCATCCCGATGCCGCCGGAAGCGAGAAGAATCATAATGG
GGAAGGCCATCCAGCCTCGCGTCGCGAACGCCAGCAAGACGTAGCCCAGCGCGTCGGCCGCCATGCCCTG
CTTCATCCCCGTGGCCCGTTGCTCGCGTTTGCTGGCGGTGTCCCCGGAAGAAATATATTTGCATGTCTTT
AGTTCTATGATGACACAAACCCCGCCCAGCGTCTTGTCATTGGCGAATTCGAACACGCAGATGCAGTCGG
GGCGGCGCGGTCCCAGGTCCACTTCGCATATTAAGGTGACGCGTGTGGCCTCGAACACCGAGCGACCCTG
CAGCGACCCGCTTAACAGCGTCAACAGCGTGCCGCAGATCCCGGGCAATGAGATATGAAAAAGCCTGAAC
TCACCGCGACGTCTGTCGAGAAGTTTCTGATCGAAAAGTTCGACAGCGTCTCCGACCTGATGCAGCTCTC
GGAGGGCGAAGAATCTCGTGCTTTCAGCTTCGATGTAGGAGGGCGTGGATATGTCCTGCGGGTAAATAGC
TGCGCCGATGGTTTCTACAAAGATCGTTATGTTTATCGGCACTTTGCATCGGCCGCGCTCCCGATTCCGG
AAGTGCTTGACATTGGGGAATTCAGCGAGAGCCTGACCTATTGCATCTCCCGCCGTGCACAGGGTGTCAC
GTTGCAAGACCTGCCTGAAACCGAACTGCCCGCTGTTCTGCAGCCGGTCGCGGAGGCCATGGATGCGATC
GCTGCGGCCGATCTTAGCCAGACGAGCGGGTTCGGCCCATTCGGACCGCAAGGAATCGGTCAATACACTA
CATGGCGTGATTTCATATGCGCGATTGCTGATCCCCATGTGTATCACTGGCAAACTGTGATGGACGACAC
CGTCAGTGCGTCCGTCGCGCAGGCTCTCGATGAGCTGATGCTTTGGGCCGAGGACTGCCCCGAAGTCCGG
CACCTCGTGCACGCGGATTTCGGCTCCAACAATGTCCTGACGGACAATGGCCGCATAACAGCGGTCATTG
ACTGGAGCGAGGCGATGTTCGGGGATTCCCAATACGAGGTCGCCAACATCTTCTTCTGGAGGCCGTGGTT
GGCTTGTATGGAGCAGCAGACGCGCTACTTCGAGCGGAGGCATCCGGAGCTTGCAGGATCGCCGCGGCTC
CGGGCGTATATGCTCCGCATTGGTCTTGACCAACTCTATCAGAGCTTGGTTGACGGCAATTTCGATGATG
CAGCTTGGGCGCAGGGTCGATGCGACGCAATCGTCCGATCCGGAGCCGGGACTGTCGGGCGTACACAAAT
CGCCCGCAGAAGCGCGGCCGTCTGGACCGATGGCTGTGTAGAAGTACTCGCCGATAGTGGAAACCGACGC
CCCAGCACTCGTCCGAGGGCAAAGGAATAGGGGAGATGGGGGAGGCTAACTGAAACACGGAAGGAGACAA
TACCGGAAGGAACCCGCGCTATGACGGCAATAAAAAGACAGAATAAAACGCACGGGTGTTGGGTCGTTTG
TTCATAAACGCGGGGTTCGGTCCCAGGGCTGGCACTCTGTCGATACCCCACCGAGACCCCATTGGGGCCA
ATACGCCCGCGTTTCTTCCTTTTCCCCACCCCACCCCCCAAGTTCGGGTGAAGGCCCAGGGCTCGCAGCC
AACGTCGGGGCGGCAGGCCCTGCCATAGCCACTGGCCCCGTGGGTTAGGGACGGGGTCCCCCATGGGGAA
TGGTTTATGGTTCGTGGGGGTTATTATTTTGGGCGTTGCGTGGGGTCTGGTCCACGACTGGACTGAGCAG
ACAGACCCATGGTTTTTGGATGGCCTGGGCATGGACCGCATGTACTGGCGCGACACGAACACCGGGCGTC
TGTGGCTGCCAAACACCCCCGACCCCCAAAAACCACCGCGCGGATTTCTGGCGTGCCAAGCTAGTCGACC
AATTCTCATGTTTGACAGCTTATCATCGCAGATCCGGGCAACGTTGTTGCATTGCTGCAGGCGCAGAACT
GGTAGGTATGGAAGATCTATACATTGAATCAATATTGGCAATTAGCCATATTAGTCATTGGTTATATAGC
ATAAATCAATATTGGCTATTGGCCATTGCATACGTTGTATCTATATCATAATATGTACATTTATATTGGC
TCATGTCCAATATGACCGCCATGTTGACATTGATTATTGACTAGTTATTAATAGTAATCAATTACGGGGT
CATTAGTTCATAGCCCATATATGGAGTTCCGCGTTACATAACTTACGGTAAATGGCCCGCCTGGCTGACC
GCCCAACGACCCCCGCCCATTGACGTCAATAATGACGTATGTTCCCATAGTAACGCCAATAGGGACTTTC
CATTGACGTCAATGGGTGGAGTATTTACGGTAAACTGCCCACTTGGCAGTACATCAAGTGTATCATATGC
CAAGTCCGCCCCCTATTGACGTCAATGACGGTAAATGGCCCGCCTGGCATTATGCCCAGTACATGACCTT
ACGGGACTTTCCTACTTGGCAGTACATCTACGTATTAGTCATCGCTATTACCATGGTGATGCGGTTTTGG
CAGTACACCAATGGGCGTGGATAGCGGTTTGACTCACGGGGATTTCCAAGTCTCCACCCCATTGACGTCA
ATGGGAGTTTGTTTTGGCACCAAAATCAACGGGACTTTCCAAAATGTCGTAATAACCCCGCCCCGTTGAC
GCAAATGGGCGGTAGGCGTGTACGGTGGGAGGTCTATATAAGCAGAGCTCGTTTAGTGAACCGTCAGATC
TCTAGAAGCTGGGTACCAGCTGCTAGCGCCACCATGAAGACCATCATCGCCCTGAGCTACATCTTCTGCC
TGGTGTTCGCCGAGCAAAAGCTGATCTCAGAGGAGGACCTGGGCAGCCCTGGCGGTGCCGTCAATTTCAC
AACTCGGACTCAGCTGCCACCTGCTTATACTAATAGCTTCACCAGAGGCGTGTACTATCCTGACAAGGTG
TTTAGAAGCTCCGTGCTGCACTCTACACAGGATCTGTTTCTGCCATTCTTTAGCAACGTGACCTGGTTCC
ACGCCATCCACGTGAGCGGCACCAATGGCACAAAGCGGTTCGCCAATCCCGTGCTGCCTTTTAACGATGG
CGTGTACTTCGCCTCTACCGAGAAGAGCAACATCATCAGAGGCTGGATCTTTGGCACCACACTGGACTCC
AAGACACAGTCTCTGCTGATCGTGAACAATGCCACCAACGTGGTCATCAAGGTGTGCGAGTTCCAGTTTT
GTAATGATCCCTTCCTGGGCGTGTACTATCACAAGAACAATAAGAGCTGGATGGAGTCCGAGTTTAGAGT
GTATTCTAGCGCCAACAACTGCACATTTGAGTACGTGAGCCAGCCTTTCCTGATGGACCTGGAGGGCAAG
CAGGGCAATTTCAAGAACCTGAGGGAGTTCGTGTTTAAGAATATCGACGGCTACTTCAAAATCTACTCTA
AGCACACCCCCATCAACCTGGTGCGCGGCCTGCCTCAGGGCTTCAGCGCCCTGGAGCCCCTGGTGGATCT
GCCTATCGGCATCAACATCACCCGGTTTCAGACACTGCACAGAAGCTACCTGACACCCGGCGACTCCTCT
AGCGGATGGACCGCCGGCGCTGCCGCCTACTATGTGGGCTACCTCCAGCCCCGGACCTTCCTGCTGAAGT
ACAACGAGAATGGCACCATCACAGACGCAGTGGATTGCGCCCTGGACCCCCTGAGCGAGACAAAGTGTAC
ACTGAAGTCCTTTACCGTGGAGAAGGGCATCTATCAGACATCCAATTTCAGGGTGCAGCCAACCGAGTCT
ATCGTGCGCTTTCCTAATATCACAAACCTGTGCCCATTTGGCGAGGTGTTCAACGCAACCCGCTTCGCCA
GCGTGTACGCCTGGAATAGGAAGCGGATCAGCAACTGCGTGGCCGACTATAGCGTGCTGTACAACTCCGC
CTCTTTCAGCACCTTTAAGTGCTATGGCGTGTCCCCCACAAAGCTGAATGACCTGTGCTTTACCAACGTC
TACGCCGATTCTTTCGTGATCAGGGGCGACGAGGTGCGCCAGATCGCCCCCGGCCAGACAGGCAACATCG
CAGACTACAATTATAAGCTGCCAGACGATTTCACCGGCTGCGTGATCGCCTGGAACAGCAACAATCTGGA
TTCCAAAGTGGGCGGCAACTACAATTATCTGTACCGGCTGTTTAGAAAGAGCAATCTGAAGCCCTTCGAG
AGGGACATCTCTACAGAAATCTACCAGGCCGGCAGCACCCCTTGCAATGGCGTGAAGGGCTTTAACTGTT
ATTTCCCACTCCAGTCCTACGGCTTCCAGCCCACATACGGCGTGGGCTATCAGCCTTACCGCGTGGTGGT
GCTGAGCTTTGAGCTGCTGCACGCCCCAGCAACAGTGTGCGGCCCCAAGAAGTCCACCAATCTGGTGAAG
AACAAGTGCGTGAACTTCAACTTCAACGGCCTGACCGGCACAGGCGTGCTGACCGAGTCCAACAAGAAGT
TCCTGCCATTTCAGCAGTTCGGCAGGGACATCGCAGATACCACAGACGCCGTGCGCGACCCACAGACCCT
GGAGATCCTGGACATCACACCCTGCTCTTTCGGCGGCGTGAGCGTGATCACACCCGGCACCAATACAAGC
AACCAGGTGGCCGTGCTGTATCAGGGCGTGAATTGTACCGAGGTGCCCGTGGCTATCCACGCCGATCAGC
TGACCCCAACATGGCGGGTGTACAGCACCGGCTCCAACGTCTTCCAGACAAGAGCCGGATGCCTGATCGG
AGCAGAGCACGTGAACAATTCCTATGAGTGCGACATCCCAATCGGCGCCGGCATCTGTGCCTCTTACCAG
ACCCAGACAAACTCTCCCAGAAGAGCCCGGAGCGTGGCCTCCCAGTCTATCATCGCCTATACCATGTCCC
TGGGCGTCGAGAACAGCGTGGCCTACTCTAACAATAGCATCGCCATCCCAACCAACTTCACAATCTCTGT
GACCACAGAGATCCTGCCCGTGTCCATGACCAAGACATCTGTGGACTGCACAATGTATATCTGTGGCGAT
TCTACCGAGTGCAGCAACCTGCTGCTCCAGTACGGCAGCTTTTGTACCCAGCTGAATAGAGCCCTGACAG
GCATCGCCGTGGAGCAGGATAAGAACACACAGGAGGTGTTCGCCCAGGTGAAGCAAATCTACAAGACCCC
CCCTATCAAGGACTTTGGCGGCTTCAATTTTTCCCAGATCCTGCCTGATCCATCCAAGCCTTCTAAGCGG
AGCTTTATCGAGGACCTGCTGTTCAACAAGGTGACCCTGGCCGATGCCGGCTTCATCAAGCAGTATGGCG
ATTGCCTGGGCGACATCGCAGCCAGGGACCTGATCTGCGCCCAGAAGTTTAATGGCCTGACCGTGCTGCC
ACCCCTGCTGACAGATGAGATGATCGCACAGTACACAAGCGCCCTGCTGGCCGGCACCATCACATCCGGA
TGGACCTTCGGCGCAGGAGCCGCCCTCCAGATCCCCTTTGCCATGCAGATGGCCTATAGGTTCAACGGCA
TCGGCGTGACCCAGAATGTGCTGTACGAGAACCAGAAGCTGATCGCCAATCAGTTTAACTCCGCCATCGG
CAAGATCCAGGACAGCCTGTCCTCTACAGCCAGCGCCCTGGGCAAGCTCCAGGATGTGGTGAATCAGAAC
GCCCAGGCCCTGAATACCCTGGTGAAGCAGCTGAGCAGCAACTTCGGCGCCATCTCTAGCGTGCTGAATG
ACATCCTGAGCCGGCTGGACAAGGTGGAGGCAGAGGTGCAGATCGACCGGCTGATCACCGGCCGGCTCCA
GAGCCTCCAGACCTATGTGACACAGCAGCTGATCAGGGCCGCCGAGATCAGGGCCAGCGCCAATCTGGCA
GCAATCAAGATGTCCGAGTGCGTGCTGGGCCAGTCTAAGAGAGTGGACTTTTGTGGCAAGGGCTATCACC
TGATGTCCTTCCCTCAGTCTGCCCCACACGGCGTGGTGTTTCTGCACGTGACCTACGTGCCCGCCCAGGA
GAAGAACTTCACCACAGCCCCTGCCATCTGCCACGATGGCAAGGCCCACTTTCCAAGGGAGGGCGTGTTC
GTGTCCAACGGCACCCACTGGTTTGTGACACAGCGCAATTTCTACGAGCCCCAGATCATCACCACAGACA
ACACCTTCGTGAGCGGCAACTGTGACGTGGTCATCGGCATCGTGAACAATACCGTGTATGATCCACTCCA
GCCCGAGCTGGACAGCTTTAAGGAGGAGCTGGATAAGTATTTCAAGAATCACACCTCCCCTGACGTGGAT
CTGGGCGACATCAGCGGCATCAATGCCTCCGTGGTGAACATCCAGAAGGAGATCGACCGCCTGAACGAGG
TGGCTAAGAATCTGAACGAGAGCCTGATCGACCTCCAGGAGCTGGGCAAGTATGAGCAGTACATCAAGTG
GCCCTGGTACATCTGGCTGGGCTTCATCGCCGGCCTGATCGCCATCGTGATGGTGACCATCATGCTGTGC
TGTATGACATCCTGCTGTTCTTGCCTGAAGGGCTGCTGTAGCTGTGGCTCCTGCTGTAAGTTTGACGAGG
ATGACTCTGAACCTGTGCTGAAGGGCGTGAAGCTGCATTACACCTAACTCGAG
