>Addgene plasmid #169849 | pCEP4-myc-S (B.1.351 lineage / South African variant) | addgene partial sequence | sequence record 333048 | Addgene NGS Result
GAGCAGACAGACCCATGGTTTTTGGATGGCCTGGGCATGGACCGCATGTACTGGCGCGACACGAACACCG
GGCGTCTGTGGCTGCCAAACACCCCCGACCCCCAAAAACCACCGCGCGGATTTCTGGCGTGCCAAGCTAG
TCGACCAATTCTCATGTTTGACAGCTTATCATCGCAGATCCGGGCAACGTTGTTGCCATTGCTGCAGGCG
CAGAACTGGTAGGTATGGAAGATCTATACATTGAATCAATATTGGCAATTAGCCATATTAGTCATTGGTT
ATATAGCATAAATCAATATTGGCTATTGGCCATTGCATACGTTGTATCTATATCATAATATGTACATTTA
TATTGGCTCATGTCCAATATGACCGCCATGTTGACATTGATTATTGACTAGTTATTAATAGTAATCAATT
ACGGGGTCATTAGTTCATAGCCCATATATGGAGTTCCGCGTTACATAACTTACGGTAAATGGCCCGCCTG
GCTGACCGCCCAACGACCCCCGCCCATTGACGTCAATAATGACGTATGTTCCCATAGTAACGCCAATAGG
GACTTTCCATTGACGTCAATGGGTGGAGTATTTACGGTAAACTGCCCACTTGGCAGTACATCAAGTGTAT
CATATGCCAAGTCCGCCCCCTATTGACGTCAATGACGGTAAATGGCCCGCCTGGCATTATGCCCAGTACA
TGACCTTACGGGACTTTCCTACTTGGCAGTACATCTACGTATTAGTCATCGCTATTACCATGGTGATGCG
GTTTTGGCAGTACACCAATGGGCGTGGATAGCGGTTTGACTCACGGGGATTTCCAAGTCTCCACCCCATT
GACGTCAATGGGAGTTTGTTTTGGCACCAAAATCAACGGGACTTTCCAAAATGTCGTAATAACCCCGCCC
CGTTGACGCAAATGGGCGGTAGGCGTGTACGGTGGGAGGTCTATATAAGCAGAGCTCGTTTAGTGAACCG
TCAGATCTCTAGAAGCTGGGTACCAGCTGCTAGCGCCACCATGAAGACCATCATCGCCCTGAGCTACATC
TTCTGCCTGGTGTTCGCCGAGCAAAAGCTGATCTCAGAGGAGGACCTGGGCAGCCCTGGCGGTGCCGTCA
ATTTCACAACTCGGACTCAGCTGCCACCTGCTTATACTAATAGCTTCACCAGAGGCGTGTACTATCCTGA
CAAGGTGTTTAGAAGCTCCGTGCTGCACTCTACACAGGATCTGTTTCTGCCATTCTTTAGCAACGTGACC
TGGTTCCACGCCATCCACGTGAGCGGCACCAATGGCACAAAGCGGTTCGCCAATCCCGTGCTGCCTTTTA
ACGATGGCGTGTACTTCGCCTCTACCGAGAAGAGCAACATCATCAGAGGCTGGATCTTTGGCACCACACT
GGACTCCAAGACACAGTCTCTGCTGATCGTGAACAATGCCACCAACGTGGTCATCAAGGTGTGCGAGTTC
CAGTTTTGTAATGATCCCTTCCTGGGCGTGTACTATCACAAGAACAATAAGAGCTGGATGGAGTCCGAGT
TTAGAGTGTATTCTAGCGCCAACAACTGCACATTTGAGTACGTGAGCCAGCCTTTCCTGATGGACCTGGA
GGGCAAGCAGGGCAATTTCAAGAACCTGAGGGAGTTCGTGTTTAAGAATATCGACGGCTACTTCAAAATC
TACTCTAAGCACACCCCCATCAACCTGGTGCGCGGCCTGCCTCAGGGCTTCAGCGCCCTGGAGCCCCTGG
TGGATCTGCCTATCGGCATCAACATCACCCGGTTTCAGACACTGCACAGAAGCTACCTGACACCCGGCGA
CTCCTCTAGCGGATGGACCGCCGGCGCTGCCGCCTACTATGTGGGCTACCTCCAGCCCCGGACCTTCCTG
CTGAAGTACAACGAGAATGGCACCATCACAGACGCAGTGGATTGCGCCCTGGACCCCCTGAGCGAGACAA
AGTGTACACTGAAGTCCTTTACCGTGGAGAAGGGCATCTATCAGACATCCAATTTCAGGGTGCAGCCAAC
CGAGTCTATCGTGCGCTTTCCTAATATCACAAACCTGTGCCCATTTGGCGAGGTGTTCAACGCAACCCGC
TTCGCCAGCGTGTACGCCTGGAATAGGAAGCGGATCAGCAACTGCGTGGCCGACTATAGCGTGCTGTACA
ACTCCGCCTCTTTCAGCACCTTTAAGTGCTATGGCGTGTCCCCCACAAAGCTGAATGACCTGTGCTTTAC
CAACGTCTACGCCGATTCTTTCGTGATCAGGGGCGACGAGGTGCGCCAGATCGCCCCCGGCCAGACAGGC
AACATCGCAGACTACAATTATAAGCTGCCAGACGATTTCACCGGCTGCGTGATCGCCTGGAACAGCAACA
ATCTGGATTCCAAAGTGGGCGGCAACTACAATTATCTGTACCGGCTGTTTAGAAAGAGCAATCTGAAGCC
CTTCGAGAGGGACATCTCTACAGAAATCTACCAGGCCGGCAGCACCCCTTGCAATGGCGTGAAGGGCTTT
AACTGTTATTTCCCACTCCAGTCCTACGGCTTCCAGCCCACATACGGCGTGGGCTATCAGCCTTACCGCG
TGGTGGTGCTGAGCTTTGAGCTGCTGCACGCCCCAGCAACAGTGTGCGGCCCCAAGAAGTCCACCAATCT
GGTGAAGAACAAGTGCGTGAACTTCAACTTCAACGGCCTGACCGGCACAGGCGTGCTGACCGAGTCCAAC
AAGAAGTTCCTGCCATTTCAGCAGTTCGGCAGGGACATCGCAGATACCACAGACGCCGTGCGCGACCCAC
AGACCCTGGAGATCCTGGACATCACACCCTGCTCTTTCGGCGGCGTGAGCGTGATCACACCCGGCACCAA
TACAAGCAACCAGGTGGCCGTGCTGTATCAGGGCGTGAATTGTACCGAGGTGCCCGTGGCTATCCACGCC
GATCAGCTGACCCCAACATGGCGGGTGTACAGCACCGGCTCCAACGTCTTCCAGACAAGAGCCGGATGCC
TGATCGGAGCAGAGCACGTGAACAATTCCTATGAGTGCGACATCCCAATCGGCGCCGGCATCTGTGCCTC
TTACCAGACCCAGACAAACTCTCCCAGAAGAGCCCGGAGCGTGGCCTCCCAGTCTATCATCGCCTATACC
ATGTCCCTGGGCGTCGAGAACAGCGTGGCCTACTCTAACAATAGCATCGCCATCCCAACCAACTTCACAA
TCTCTGTGACCACAGAGATCCTGCCCGTGTCCATGACCAAGACATCTGTGGACTGCACAATGTATATCTG
TGGCGATTCTACCGAGTGCAGCAACCTGCTGCTCCAGTACGGCAGCTTTTGTACCCAGCTGAATAGAGCC
CTGACAGGCATCGCCGTGGAGCAGGATAAGAACACACAGGAGGTGTTCGCCCAGGTGAAGCAAATCTACA
AGACCCCCCCTATCAAGGACTTTGGCGGCTTCAATTTTTCCCAGATCCTGCCTGATCCATCCAAGCCTTC
TAAGCGGAGCTTTATCGAGGACCTGCTGTTCAACAAGGTGACCCTGGCCGATGCCGGCTTCATCAAGCAG
TATGGCGATTGCCTGGGCGACATCGCAGCCAGGGACCTGATCTGCGCCCAGAAGTTTAATGGCCTGACCG
TGCTGCCACCCCTGCTGACAGATGAGATGATCGCACAGTACACAAGCGCCCTGCTGGCCGGCACCATCAC
ATCCGGATGGACCTTCGGCGCAGGAGCCGCCCTCCAGATCCCCTTTGCCATGCAGATGGCCTATAGGTTC
AACGGCATCGGCGTGACCCAGAATGTGCTGTACGAGAACCAGAAGCTGATCGCCAATCAGTTTAACTCCG
CCATCGGCAAGATCCAGGACAGCCTGTCCTCTACAGCCAGCGCCCTGGGCAAGCTCCAGGATGTGGTGAA
TCAGAACGCCCAGGCCCTGAATACCCTGGTGAAGCAGCTGAGCAGCAACTTCGGCGCCATCTCTAGCGTG
CTGAATGACATCCTGAGCCGGCTGGACAAGGTGGAGGCAGAGGTGCAGATCGACCGGCTGATCACCGGCC
GGCTCCAGAGCCTCCAGACCTATGTGACACAGCAGCTGATCAGGGCCGCCGAGATCAGGGCCAGCGCCAA
TCTGGCAGCAATCAAGATGTCCGAGTGCGTGCTGGGCCAGTCTAAGAGAGTGGACTTTTGTGGCAAGGGC
TATCACCTGATGTCCTTCCCTCAGTCTGCCCCACACGGCGTGGTGTTTCTGCACGTGACCTACGTGCCCG
CCCAGGAGAAGAACTTCACCACAGCCCCTGCCATCTGCCACGATGGCAAGGCCCACTTTCCAAGGGAGGG
CGTGTTCGTGTCCAACGGCACCCACTGGTTTGTGACACAGCGCAATTTCTACGAGCCCCAGATCATCACC
ACAGACAACACCTTCGTGAGCGGCAACTGTGACGTGGTCATCGGCATCGTGAACAATACCGTGTATGATC
CACTCCAGCCCGAGCTGGACAGCTTTAAGGAGGAGCTGGATAAGTATTTCAAGAATCACACCTCCCCTGA
CGTGGATCTGGGCGACATCAGCGGCATCAATGCCTCCGTGGTGAACATCCAGAAGGAGATCGACCGCCTG
AACGAGGTGGCTAAGAATCTGAACGAGAGCCTGATCGACCTCCAGGAGCTGGGCAAGTATGAGCAGTACA
TCAAGTGGCCCTGGTACATCTGGCTGGGCTTCATCGCCGGCCTGATCGCCATCGTGATGGTGACCATCAT
GCTGTGCTGTATGACATCCTGCTGTTCTTGCCTGAAGGGCTGCTGTAGCTGTGGCTCCTGCTGTAAGTTT
GACGAGGATGACTCTGAACCTGTGCTGAAGGGCGTGAAGCTGCATTACACCTAACTCGAGGCCGGCAAGG
CCGGATCCAGACATGATAAGATACATTGATGAGTTTGGACAAACCACAACTAGAATGCAGTGAAAAAAAT
GCTTTATTTGTGAAATTTGTGATGCTATTGCTTTATTTGTAACCATTATAAGCTGCAATAAACAAGTTAA
CAACAACAATTGCATTCATTTTATGTTTCAGGTTCAGGGGGAGGTGTGGGAGGTTTTTTAAAGCAAGTAA
AACCTCTACAAATGTGGTATGGCTGATTATGATCCGGCTGCCTCGCGCGTTTCGGTGATGACGGTGAAAA
CCTCTGACACATGCAGCTCCCGGAGACGGTCACAGCTTGTCTGTAAGCGGATGCCGGGAGCAGACAAGCC
CGTCAGGGCGCGTCAGCGGGTGTTGGCGGGTGTCGGGGCGCAGCCATGAGGTCGACTCTAGAGGATCGAT
CCCCGCCCCGGACGAACTAAACCTGACTACSMCMKCYCYGSMCSWWCTWMRCSKGACTACGACATCTCTG
CCCCTTCTTCGCGGGGCAGTGCATGTAATCCCTTCAGTTGGTTGGTACAACTTGCCAACTGGGCCCTGTT
CCACATGTGACACGGGGGGGGACCAAACACAAAGGGGTTCTCTGACTGTAGTTGACATCCTTATAAATGG
ATGTGCACATTTGCCAACACTGAGTGGCTTTCATCCTGGAGCAGACTTTGCAGTCTGTGGACTGCAACAC
AACATTGCCTTTATGTGTAACTCTTGGCTGAAGCTCTTACACCAATGCTGGGGGACATGTACCTCCCAGG
GGCCCAGGAAGACTACGGGAGGCTACACCAACGTCAATCAGAGGGGCCTGTGTAGCTACCGATAAGCGGA
CCCTCAAGAGGGCATTAGCAATAGTGTTTATAAGGCCCCCTTGTTAACCCTAAACGGGTAGCATATGCTT
CCCGGGTAGTAGTATATACTATCCAGACTAACCCTAATTCAATAGCATATGTTACCCAACGGGAAGCATA
TGCTATCGAATTAGGGTTAGTAAAAGGGTCCTAAGGAACAGCGATATCTCCCACCCCATGAGCTGTCACG
GTTTTATTTACATGGGGTCAGGATTCCACGAGGGTAGTGAACCATTTTAGTCACAAGGGCAGTGGCTGAA
GATCAAGGAGCGGGCAGTGAACTCTCCTGAATCTTCGCCTGCTTCTTCATTCTCCTTCGTTTAGCTAATA
GAATAACTGCTGAGTTGTGAACAGTAAGGTGTATGTGAGGTGCTCGAAAACAAGGTTTCAGGTGACGCCC
CCAGAATAAAATTTGGACGGGGGGTTCAGTGGTGGCATTGTGCTATGACACCAATATAACCCTCACAAAC
CCCTTGGGCAATAAATACTAGTGTAGGAATGAAACATTCTGAATATCTTTAACAATAGAAATCCATGGGG
TGGGGACAAGCCGTAAAGACTGGATGTCCATCTCACACGAATTTATGGCTATGGGCAACACATAATCCTA
GTGCAATATGATACTGGGGTTATTAAGATGTGTCCCAGGCAGGGACCAAGACAGGTGAACCATGTTGTTA
CACTCTATTTGTAACAAGGGGAAAGAGAGTGGACGCCGACAGCAGCGGACTCCACTGGTTGTCTCTAACA
CCCCCGAAAATTAAACGGGGCTCCACGCCAATGGGGCCCATAAACAAAGACAAGTGGCCACTCTTTTTTT
TGAAATTGTGGAGTGGGGGCACGCGTCAGCCCCCACACGCCGCCCTGCGGTTTTGGACTGTAAAATAAGG
GTGTAATAACTTGGCTGATTGTAACCCCGCTAACCACTGCGGTCAAACCACTTGCCCACAAAACCACTAA
TGGCACCCCGGGGAATACCTGCATAAGTAGGTGGGCGGGCCAAGATAGGGGCGCGATTGCTGCGATCTGG
AGGACAAATTACACACACTTGCGCCTGAGCGCCAAGCACAGGGTTGTTGGTCCTCATATTCACGAGGTCG
CTGAGAGCACGGTGGGCTAATGTTGCCATGGGTAGCATATACTACCCAAATATCTGGATAGCATATGCTA
TCCTAATCTATATCTGGGTAGCATAGGCTATCCTAATCTATATCTGGGTAGCATATGCTATCCTAATCTA
TATCTGGGTAGTATATGCTATCCTAATTTATATCTGGGTAGCATAGGCTATCCTAATCTATATCTGGGTA
GCATATGCTATCCTAATCTATATCTGGGTAGTATATGCTATCCTAATCTGTATCCGGGTAGCATATGCTA
TCCTAATAGAGATTAGGGTAGTATATGCTATCCTAATTTATATCTGGGTAGCATATACTACCCAAATATC
TGGATAGCATATGCTATCCTAATCTATATCTGGGTAGCATATGCTATCCTAATCTATATCTGGGTAGCAT
AGGCTATCCTAATCTATATCTGGGTAGCATATGCTATCCTAATCTATATCTGGGTAGTATATGCTATCCT
AATTTATATCTGGGTAGCATAGGCTATCCTAATCTATATCTGGGTAGCATATGCTATCCTAATCTATATC
TGGGTAGTATATGCTATCCTAATCTGTATCCGGGTAGCATATGCTATCCTCATGCATATACAGTCAGCAT
ATGATACCCAGTAGTAGAGTGGGAGTGCTATCCTTTGCATATGCCGCCACCTCCCAAGGGGGCGTGAATT
TTCGCTGCTTGTCCTTTTCCTGCTGGTTGCTCCCATTCTTAGGTGAATTTAAGGAGGCCAGGCTAAAGCC
GTCGCATGTCTGATTGCTCACCAGGTAAATGTCGCTAATGTTTTCCAACGCGAGAAGGTGTTGAGCGCGG
AGCTGAGTGACGTGACAACATGGGTATGCCCAATTGCCCCATGTTGGGAGGACGAAAATGGTGACAAGAC
AGATGGCCAGAAATACACCAACAGCACGCATGATGTCTACTGGGGATTTATTCTTTAGTGCGGGGGAATA
CACGGCTTTTAATACGATTGAGGGCGTCTCCTAACAAGTTACATCACTCCTGCCCTTCCTCACCCTCATC
TCCATCACCTCCTTCATCTCCGTCATCTCCGTCATCACCCTCCGCGGCAGCCCCTTCCACCATAGGTGGA
AACCAGGGAGGCAAATCTACTCCATCGTCAAAGCTGCACACAGTCACCCTGATATTGCAGGTAGGAGCGG
GCTTTGTCATAACAAGGTCCTTAATCGCATCCTTCAAAACCTCAGCAAATATATGAGTTTGTAAAAAGAC
CATGAAATAACAGACAATGGACTCCCTTAGCGGGCCAGGTTGTGGGCCGGGTCCAGGGGCCATTCCAAAG
GGGAGACGACTCAATGGTGTAAGACGACATTGTGGAATAGCAAGGGCAGTTCCTCGCCTTAGGTTGTAAA
GGGAGGTCTTACTACCTCCATATACGAACACACCGGCGACCCAAGTTCCTTCGTCGGTAGTCCTTTCTAC
GTGACTCCTAGCCAGGAGAGCTCTTAAACCTTCTGCAATGTTCTCAAATTTCGGGTTGGAACCTCCTTGA
CCACGATGCTTTCCAAACCACCCTCCTTTTTTGCGCCTGCCTCCATCACCCTGACCCCGGGGTCCAGTGC
TTGGGCCTTCTCCTGGGTCATCTGCGGGGCCCTGCTCTATCGCTCCCGGGGGCACGTCAGGCTCACCATC
TGGGCCACCTTCTTGGTGGTATTCAAAATAATCGGCTTCCCCTACAGGGTGGAAAAATGGCCTTCTACCT
GGAGGGGGCCTGCGCGGTGGAGACCCGGATGATGATGACTGACTACTGGGACTCCTGGGCCTCTTTTCTC
CACGTCCACGACCTCTCCCCCTGGCTCTTTCACGACTTCCCCCCCTGGCTCTTTCACGTCCTCTACCCCG
GCGGCCTCCACTACCTCCTCGACCCCGGCCTCCACTACCTCCTCGACCCCGGCCTCCACTGCCTCCTCGA
CCCCGGCCTCCACCTCCTGCTCCTGCCCCTCCTGCTCCTGCCCCTCCTCCTGCTCCTGCCCCTCCTGCCC
CTCCTGCTCCTGCCCCTCCTGCCCCTCCTGCTCCTCCTGCCCCTCCTGCCCCTCCTGCCCCTCCTCCTGC
TCCTGCCCCTCCTCCTGCTCCTGCCCCTCCTGCTCCTGCCCCTCCCGCTCCTGCTCCTGCTCCTGTTCCA
CCGTGGGTCCCTTTGCAGCCAATGCAACTTGGACGTTTTTGGGGTCTCCGGACACCATCTCTATGTCTTG
GCCCTGATCCTGAGCCGCCCGGGGCTCCTGGTCTTCCGCCTCCTCGTCCTCGTCCTCTTCCCCGTCCTCG
TCCATGGTTATCACCCCCTCTTCTTTGAGGTCCACTGCCGCCGGAGCCTTCTGGTCCAGATGTGTCTCCC
TTCTCTCCTAGGCCATTTCCAGGTCCTGTACCTGGCCCCTCGTCAGACATGATTCACACTAAAAGAGATC
AATAGACATCTTTATTAGACGACGCTCAGTGAATACAGGGAGTGCAGACTCCTGCCCCCTCCAACAGCCC
CCCCACCCTCATCCCCTTCATGGTCGCTGTCAGACAGATCCAGGTCTGAAAATTCCCCATCCTCCGAACC
ATCCTCGTCCTCATCACCAATTACTCGCAGCCCGGAAAACTCCCGCTGAACATCCTCAAGATTTGCGTCC
TGAGCCTCAAGCCAGGCCTCAAATTCCTCGTCCCCCTTTTTGCTGGACGGTAGGGATGGGGATTCTCGGG
ACCCCTCCTCTTCCTCTTCAAGGTCACCAGACAGAGATGCTACTGGGGCAACGGAAGAAAAGCTGGGTGC
GGCCTGTGAGGATCAGCTTATCGATGATAAGCTGTCAAACATGAGAATTCTTGAAGACGAAAGGGCCTCG
TGATACGCCTATTTTTATAGGTTAATGTCATGATAATAATGGTTTCTTAGACGTCAGGTGGCACTTTTCG
GGGAAATGTGCGCGGAACCCCTATTTGTTTATTTTTCTAAATACATTCAAATATGTATCCGCTCATGAGA
CAATAACCCTGATAAATGCTTCAATAATATTGAAAAAGGAAGAGTATGAGTATTCAACATTTCCGTGTCG
CCCTTATTCCCTTTTTTGCGGCATTTTGCCTTCCTGTTTTTGCTCACCCAGAAACGCTGGTGAAAGTAAA
AGATGCTGAAGATCAGTTGGGTGCACGAGTGGGTTACATCGAACTGGATCTCAACAGCGGTAAGATCCTT
GAGAGTTTTCGCCCCGAAGAACGTTTTCCAATGATGAGCACTTTTAAAGTTCTGCTATGTGGCGCGGTAT
TATCCCGTGTTGACGCCGGGCAAGAGCAACTCGGTCGCCGCATACACTATTCTCAGAATGACTTGGTTGA
GTACTCACCAGTCACAGAAAAGCATCTTACGGATGGCATGACAGTAAGAGAATTATGCAGTGCTGCCATA
ACCATGAGTGATAACACTGCGGCCAACTTACTTCTGACAACGATCGGAGGACCGAAGGAGCTAACCGCTT
TTTTGCACAACATGGGGGATCATGTAACTCGCCTTGATCGTTGGGAACCGGAGCTGAATGAAGCCATACC
AAACGACGAGCGTGACACCACGATGCCTGCAGCAATGGCAACAACGTTGCGCAAACTATTAACTGGCGAA
CTACTTACTCTAGCTTCCCGGCAACAATTAATAGACTGGATGGAGGCGGATAAAGTTGCAGGACCACTTC
TGCGCTCGGCCCTTCCGGCTGGCTGGTTTATTGCTGATAAATCTGGAGCCGGTGAGCGTGGGTCTCGCGG
TATCATTGCAGCACTGGGGCCAGATGGTAAGCCCTCCCGTATCGTAGTTATCTACACGACGGGGAGTCAG
GCAACTATGGATGAACGAAATAGACAGATCGCTGAGATAGGTGCCTCACTGATTAAGCATTGGTAACTGT
CAGACCAAGTTTACTCATATATACTTTAGATTGATTTAAAACTTCATTTTTAATTTAAAAGGATCTAGGT
GAAGATCCTTTTTGATAATCTCATGACCAAAATCCCTTAACGTGAGTTTTCGTTCCACTGAGCGTCAGAC
CCCGTAGAAAAGATCAAAGGATCTTCTTGAGATCCTTTTTTTCTGCGCGTAATCTGCTGCTTGCAAACAA
AAAAACCACCGCTACCAGCGGTGGTTTGTTTGCCGGATCAAGAGCTACCAACTCTTTTTCCGAAGGTAAC
TGGCTTCAGCAGAGCGCAGATACCAAATACTGTCCTTCTAGTGTAGCCGTAGTTAGGCCACCACTTCAAG
AACTCTGTAGCACCGCCTACATACCTCGCTCTGCTAATCCTGTTACCAGTGGCTGCTGCCAGTGGCGATA
AGTCGTGTCTTACCGGGTTGGACTCAAGACGATAGTTACCGGATAAGGCGCAGCGGTCGGGCTGAACGGG
GGGTTCGTGCACACAGCCCAGCTTGGAGCGAACGACCTACACCGAACTGAGATACCTACAGCGTGAGCTA
TGAGAAAGCGCCACGCTTCCCGAAGGGAGAAAGGCGGACAGGTATCCGGTAAGCGGCAGGGTCGGAACAG
GAGAGCGCACGAGGGAGCTTCCAGGGGGAAACGCCTGGTATCTTTATAGTCCTGTCGGGTTTCGCCACCT
CTGACTTGAGCGTCGATTTTTGTGATGCTCGTCAGGGGGGCGGAGCCTATGGAAAAACGCCAGCAACGCG
GCCTTTTTGATGACACAAACCCCGCCCAGCGTCTTGTCATTGGCGAATTCGAACACGCAGATGCAGTCGG
GGCGGCGCGGTCCGAGGTCCACTTCGCATATTAAGGTGACGCGTGTGGCCTCGAACACCGAGCGACCCTG
CAGCGACCCGCTTAACAGCGTCAACAGCGTGCCGCAGATCCCGGGGGGCAATGAGATATGAAAAAGCCTG
AACTCACCGCGACGTCTGTCGAGAAGTTTCTGATCGAAAAGTTCGACAGCGTCTCCGACCTGATGCAGCT
CTCGGAGGGCGAAGAATCTCGTGCTTTCAGCTTCGATGTAGGAGGGCGTGGATATGTCCTGCGGGTAAAT
AGCTGCGCCGATGGTTTCTACAAAGATCGTTATGTTTATCGGCACTTTGCATCGGCCGCGCTCCCGATTC
CGGAAGTGCTTGACATTGGGGAATTCAGCGAGAGCCTGACCTATTGCATCTCCCGCCGTGCACAGGGTGT
CACGTTGCAAGACCTGCCTGAAACCGAACTGCCCGCTGTTCTGCAGCCGGTCGCGGAGGCCATGGATGCG
ATCGCTGCGGCCGATCTTAGCCAGACGAGCGGGTTCGGCCCATTCGGACCGCAAGGAATCGGTCAATACA
CTACATGGCGTGATTTCATATGCGCGATTGCTGATCCCCATGTGTATCACTGGCAAACTGTGATGGACGA
CACCGTCAGTGCGTCCGTCGCGCAGGCTCTCGATGAGCTGATGCTTTGGGCCGAGGACTGCCCCGAAGTC
CGGCACCTCGTGCACGCGGATTTCGGCTCCAACAATGTCCTGACGGACAATGGCCGCATAACAGCGGTCA
TTGACTGGAGCGAGGCGATGTTCGGGGATTCCCAATACGAGGTCGCCAACATCTTCTTCTGGAGGCCGTG
GTTGGCTTGTATGGAGCAGCAGACGCGCTACTTCGAGCGGAGGCATCCGGAGCTTGCAGGATCGCCGCGG
CTCCGGGCGTATATGCTCCGCATTGGTCTTGACCAACTCTATCAGAGCTTGGTTGACGGCAATTTCGATG
ATGCAGCTTGGGCGCAGGGTCGATGCGACGCAATCGTCCGATCCGGAGCCGGGACTGTCGGGCGTACACA
AATCGCCCGCAGAAGCGCGGCCGTCTGGACCGATGGCTGTGTAGAAGTACTCGCCGATAGTGGAAACCGA
CGCCCCAGCACTCGTCCGGATCGGGAGATGGGGGAGGCTAACTGAAACACGGAAGGAGACAATACCGGAA
GGAACCCGCGCTATGACGGCAATAAAAAGACAGAATAAAACGCACGGGTGTTGGGTCGTTTGTTCATAAA
CGCGGGGTTCGGTCCCAGGGCTGGCACTCTGTCGATACCCCACCGAGACCCCATTGGGGCCAATACGCCC
GCGTTTCTTCCTTTTCCCCACCCCACCCCCCAAGTTCGGGTGAAGGCCCAGGGCTCGCAGCCAACGTCGG
GGCGGCAGGCCCTGCCATAGCCACTGGCCCCGTGGGTTAGGGACGGGGTCCCCCATGGGGAATGGTTTAT
GGTTCGTGGGGGTTATTATTTTGGGCGTTGCGTGGGGTCAGGTCCACGACTGGACT
